>Addgene plasmid #159013 | pMSR:MSMEG_0384:Dendra | addgene full sequence | sequence record 315383 | Addgene NGS Result
TGATAGAGTTTGTCCTCCCTATCAGTGATAGATAGGCTTAAGGAGTAATACGACTCACTATAGGGAGAAG
GAGGCCATTATGCGCGGCATCATCCTCGCCGGCGGATCCGGTACCAGGCTGCACCCCCTCACCATCGGCG
TCAGCAAGCAATTGCTCCCGGTGTACGACAAGCCGCTCGTCTACTACCCGCTGTCCACGCTGATCATGGC
CGGCATCCGGGACATTCTGGTGATCACCACCCCCGCTGACGCACCGGCTTTTCGAAGACTCCTCGGCGAC
GGCTCGGATTTCGGTGTCAACCTCAGCTACGCCGCACAGAATGAGCCCGAAGGCCTTGCCCAGGCATTTC
TGATCGGCGCCGATCACATCGGCAACGACACGGTCGCACTTGCCCTGGGGGACAACATCTTCTACGGACC
AGGATTGGGCACGAGCCTGCGTCGCTTCGAACACGTCAGTGGTGGGGCAATATTCGCGTACTGGGTGGCA
AATCCGTCCGCTTACGGTGTGGTCGAGTTCGATGCCGACGGGAAAGCGGTATCGCTGGAGGAGAAGCCCA
AGACGCCGAAATCCCATTACGCCGTGCCCGGCCTCTACTTCTATGACAACACCGTCATCGACATCGCACG
ATCGCTGAAGAAATCAGCTCGCGGAGAATACGAGATCACCGAGGTCAACCAGATCTACCTGAACCGCGGC
CAATTGTCCGTGGAGGTGCTGGCTCGCGGGACCGCTTGGCTCGATACCGGCACGTTCGATTCGTTGTTGG
ATGCCAGCGATTTCGTCCGGACGATCGAACTGCGTCAGGGCCTGAAAGTCGGCGCACCCGAGGAGATCGC
GTGGCGCGCGGGATTCATCGATGACGATCAACTCGCGACACGCGCCAAGGAACTGCTGAAGTCGGGCTAC
GGCCACTACCTGCTCCAACTTCTGGATCGAGAGAAGCTTGGTGCGGCCGCGGGCAACACGCCTGGCATCA
ATCTGATCAAGGAGGACATGCGTGTCAAGGTGCATATGGAGGGCAACGTGAACGGTCACGCCTTCGTGAT
CGAGGGGGAGGGTAAGGGTAAGCCTTACGAAGGGACCCAGACCGCCAACCTCACCGTCAAGGAGGGCGCC
CCTCTCCCATTCTCGTACGATATCCTCACTACCGCGGTGCATTACGGGAACCGCGTGTTCACCAAGTACC
CCGAGGATATCCCTGACTACTTCAAGCAGAGCTTCCCGGAGGGATACTCCTGGGAGCGGACGATGACCTT
CGAAGACAAGGGTATCTGTACGATCCGCAGCGACATCTCGCTGGAAGGGGACTGTTTCTTCCAGAACGTC
CGTTTCAAGGGGACCAACTTTCCGCCGAACGGCCCGGTCATGCAGAAGAAGACCCTCAAGTGGGAGCCGA
GCACGGAGAAGCTGCACGTTCGGGACGGCCTCCTGGTCGGCAACATCAACATGGCGCTGCTGCTGGAAGG
CGGCGGCCACTACCTATGCGACTTCAAGACCACGTACAAAGCGAAGAAGGTCGTCCAGCTGCCCGACGCG
CACTTCGTGGACCACCGCATCGAAATCCTGGGGAACGATTCGGACTACAACAAGGTCAAGTTGTACGAGC
ACGCTGTGGCACGCTATAGCCCGCTCCCGTCGCAGGTCTGGTTCGAAGGCGGCGGCGGGGAGAACCTGTA
TTTCCAGGACTACAAGGACGACGACGACAAGTGATTTAAATAACCCCTTGGGGCCTCTAAACGGGTCTTG
AGGGGTTTTTTGTTAACTAGCGTACGATCGAATTCCTGCAGCTCACGGTAACTGATGCCGTATTTGCAGT
ACCAGCGTACGGCCCACAGAATGATGTCACGCTGAAAATGCCGGCCTTTGAATGGGTTCATGTGCAGCTC
CATCAGCAAAAGGGGATGATAAGTTTATCACCACCGACTATTTGCAACAGTGCCGTTGATCGTGCTATGA
TCGACTGATGTCATCAGCGGTGGAGTGCAATGTCGTGCAATACGAATGGCGAAAAGCCGAGCTCATCGGT
CAGCTTCTCAACCTTGGGGTTACCCCCGGCGGTGTGCTGCTGGTCCACAGCTCCTTCCGTAGCGTCCGGC
CCCTCGAAGATGGGCCACTTGGACTGATCGAGGCCCTGCGTGCTACGCTGGGTCCGGGAGGGACGCTCGT
CATGCCCTCGTGGTCAGGTCTGGACGACGAGCCGTTCGATCCTGCCACGTCGCCCGTTACACCGGACCTT
GGAGTTGTCTCTGACACATTCTGGCGCCTGCCAAATGTAAAGCGCAGCGCCCATCCATTTGCCTTTGCGG
CAGCGGGGCCACAGGCAGAGCAGATCATCTCTGATCCATTGCCCCTGCCACCTTACTCGCCTGCAAGCCC
GGTCGCCCGTGTCCATGAACTCGATGGGCAGGTACTTCTCCTCGGCGTGGGACACGATGCCAACACGACG
CTGCATCTTGCCGAGTTGATGGCAAAGGTTCCCTATGGGGTGCCGAGACACTGCACCATTCTTCAGGATG
GCAAGTTGGTACGCGTCGATTATCTCGAGAATGACCACTGCTGTGAGCGCTTTGCCTTGGCGGACAGGTG
GCTCAAGGAGAAGAGCCTTCAGAAGGAAGGTCCAGTCGGTCATGCCTTTGCTCGGTTGATCCGCTCCCGC
GACATTGTGGCGACAGCCCTGGGTCAACTGGGCCGAGATCCGTTGATCTTCCTGCATCCGCCAGAGGCGG
GATGCGAAGAATGCGATGCCGCTCGCCAGTCGATTGGCTGAGCTCATGAGCGGAGAACGAGATGACGTTG
GAGGGGCAAGGTCGCGCTGATTGCTGGGGCAACACGGGGGATCCACTAGTTCCATGAGCGTCAGACCCCG
TAGAAAAGATCAAAGGATCTTCTTGAGATCCTTTTTTTCTGCGCGTAATCTGCTGCTTGCAAACAAAAAA
ACCACCGCTACCAGCGGTGGTTTGTTTGCCGGATCAAGAGCTACCAACTCTTTTTCCGAAGGTAACTGGC
TTCAGCAGAGCGCAGATACCAAATACTGTCCTTCTAGTGTAGCCGTAGTTAGGCCACCACTTCAAGAACT
CTGTAGCACCGCCTACATACCTCGCTCTGCTAATCCTGTTACCAGTGGCTGCTGCCAGTGGCGATAAGTC
GTGTCTTACCGGGTTGGACTCAAGACGATAGTTACCGGATAAGGCGCAGCGGTCGGGCTGAACGGGGGGT
TCGTGCACACAGCCCAGCTTGGAGCGAACGACCTACACCGAACTGAGATACCTACAGCGTGAGCTATGAG
AAAGCGCCACGCTTCCCGAGGGGAGAAAGGCGGACAGGTATCCGGTAAGCGGCAGGGTCGGAACAGGAGA
GCGCACGAGGGAGCTTCCAGGGGGAAACGCCTGGTATCTTTATAGTCCTGTCGGGTTTCGCCACCTCTGA
CTTGAGCGTCGATTTTTGTGATGCTCGTCAGGGGGGCGGAGCCTATGGAAAAACGCCAGCAACGCGGCCT
TTTTACGGTTCCTGGCCTTTTGCTGGCCTTTTGCTCACATGTTCTTTCCTGCGTTATCCCCTGATTCTGT
GGATAACCGTATTACCGCCTTTGAGTGAGCTGATACCGCTCGCCGCAGCCGAACGACCGAGCGCAACGCG
TGCGGCCGCGGTACCCGGGGATCCTCTAGAGTCGACCACCAAGGGCACCATCTCTGCTTGGGCCACCCCG
TTGGCCGCAGCCAGCTCGCTGAGAGCCGTGAACGACAGGGCGAACGCCAGCCCGCCGACGGCGAGGGTTC
CGACCGCTGCAACTCCCGGTGCAACCTTGTCCCGGTCTATTCTCTTCACTGCACCAGCTCCAATCTGGTG
TGAATGCCCCTCGTCTGTTCGCGCAGGCGGGGGGCTCTATTCGTTTGTCAGCATCGAAAGTAGCCAGATC
AGGGATGCGTTGCAACCGCGTATGCCCAGGTCAGAAGAGTCGCACAAGAGTTGCAGACCCCTGGAAAGAA
AAATGGCCAGAGGGCGAAAACACCCTCTGACCAGCGGAGCGGGCGACGGGAATCGAACCCGCGTAGCTAG
TTTGGAAGAATGGGTGTCTGCCGACCACATATGGGCCGGTCAAGATAGGTTTTTACCCCCTCTCGGCTGC
ATCCTCTAAGTGGAAAGAAATTGCAGGTCGTAGAAGCGCGTTGAAGCCTGAGAGTTGCACAGGAGTTGCA
ACCCGGTAGCCTTGTTCACGACGAGAGGAGACCTAGTTGGCACGTCGCGGATGGGGATCGCTGAAGACTC
AGCGCAGCGGGAGGATCCAAGCCTCATACGTCAACCCGCAGGACGGTGTGAGGTACTACGCGCTGCAGAC
CTACGACAACAAGATGGACGCCGAAGCCTGGCTCGCGGGCGAGAAGCGGCTCATCGAGATGGAGACCTGG
ACCCCTCCACAGGACCGGGCGAAGAAGGCAGCCGCCAGCGCCATCACGCTGGAGGAGTACACCCGGAAGT
GGCTCGTGGAGCGCGACCTCGCAGACGGCACCAGGGATCTGTACAGCGGGCACGCGGAGCGCCGCATCTA
CCCGGTGCTAGGTGAAGTGGCGGTCACAGAGATGACGCCAGCTCTGGTGCGTGCGTGGTGGGCCGGGATG
GGTAGGAAGCACCCGACTGCCCGCCGGCATGCCTACAACGTCCTCCGGGCGGTGATGAACACAGCGGTCG
AGGACAAGCTGATCGCAGAGAACCCGTGCCGGATCGAGCAGAAGGCAGCCGATGAGCGCGACGTAGAGGC
GCTGACGCCTGAGGAGCTGGACATCGTCGCCGCTGAGATCTTCGAGCACTACCGGATCGCGGCATACATC
CTGGCGTGGACGAGCCTCCGGTTCGGAGAGCTGATCGAGCTTCGCCGCAAGGACATCGTGGACGACGGCA
TGACGATGAAGCTCCGGGTGCGCCGTGGCGCTTCCCGCGTGGGGAACAAGATCGTCGTTGGCAACGCCAA
GACCGTCCGGTCGAAGCGTCCTGTGACGGTTCCGCCTCACGTCGCGGAGATGATCCGAGCGCACATGAAG
GACCGTACGAAGATGAACAAGGGCCCCGAGGCATTCCTGGTGACCACGACGCAGGGCAACCGGCTGTCGA
AGTCCGCGTTCACCAAGTCGCTGAAGCGTGGCTACGCCAAGATCGGTCGGCCGGAACTCCGCATCCACGA
CCTCCGCGCTGTCGGCGCTACGTTCGCCGCTCAGGCAGGTGCGACGACCAAGGAGCTGATGGCCCGTCTC
GGTCACACGACTCCTAGGATGGCGATGAAGTACCAGATGGCGTCTGAGGCCCGCGACGAGGCTATCGCTG
AGGCGATGTCCAAGCTGGCCAAGACCTCCTGAAACGCAAAAAGCCCCCCTCCCAAGGACACTGAGTCCTA
AAGAGGGGGGTTTCTTGTCAGTACGCGAAGAACCACGCCTGGCCGCGAGCGCCAGCACCGCCGCTCTGTG
CGGAGACCTGGGCACCAGCCCCGCCGCCGCCAGGAGCATTGCCGTTCCCGCCAGAAATCTAGACGGTGAC
CACAACGCGCCCGCTTTGATCGGGGACGTCGAAATATTGGATCGTCGGCACCGTCACGGCCGTGGGAGGC
GGCACGATCCGCGACGTGATGATCGGCCGCATCCCCACGGTGCTGCGCAGTGAGCTCTACGCCATCCCGG
CGTTGATCTGTGCGTTCGCACGCACAGGCCCGGTGTGAGAAGGGTCTCTGACGAGCGGGAGAACTCCCTA
TCAG
Features (pLannotate 1.2.2; 14 found; start..end, strand, type, name):
     15..32      +  promoter       tight TRE promoter (fragment): Tet-responsive promoter PTight, consisting of seven tet operator sequences followed by the minimal CMV promoter
     46..64      +  promoter       T7 promoter: promoter for bacteriophage T7 RNA polymerase
     80..943     +  CDS            rmlA: RMLA_MYCS2 - Also known as rfbA. Experimental evidence at protein level: Swiss-Prot protein existence level 1. Catalyzes the formation of dTDP-glucose, from dTTP and glucose 1-phosphate, as well as its pyrophosphorolysis. Involved in the biosynthesis of the dTDP-L-rhamnose which is a component of the critical linker, D-N-acetylglucosamine-L-rhamnose disaccharide, which connects the galactan region of arabinogalactan to peptidoglycan via a phosphodiester linkage. From Mycolicibacterium smegmatis (strain ATCC 700084 / mc(2)155) (Mycobacterium smegmatis).
    965..1651    +  CDS            Dendra2: Dendra2 is a photoconvertible green fluorescent protein published in 2006, derived from Dendronephthya sp.. It has high acid sensitivity.
   1691..1711    +  CDS            FLAG (fragment): FLAG® epitope tag, followed by an enterokinase cleavage site
   1720..1762    +  terminator     T7 terminator (fragment): transcription terminator for bacteriophage T7 RNA polymerase
   1968..2768    +  CDS            ApmR: aminoglycoside 3-N-acetyltransferase type IV ; aac(3)IV; confers resistance to apramycin (Paget and Davies, 1996)
   2835..2852    -  misc_feature   MCS (fragment): pBluescript multiple cloning site
   2893..3481    +  rep_origin     ori: high-copy-number ColE1/pMB1/pBR322/pUC origin of replication
   3649..3677    +  misc_feature   MCS (fragment): pUC18/19 multiple cloning site
   4237..5349    +  CDS            33: VINT_BPML5 - Also known as int. Protein inferred from homology: Swiss-Prot protein existence level 3. Integrase is necessary for integration of the phage into the host genome by site-specific recombination. From Mycobacterium phage L5 (Mycobacteriophage L5).
   5411..5515    -  CDS            32 (fragment): VG32_BPML5 - Protein predicted: Swiss-Prot protein existence level 4. From Mycobacterium phage L5 (Mycobacteriophage L5).
   5571..5675    +  CDS            Y4104_STRCO (fragment): Protein inferred from homology: Swiss-Prot protein existence level 3. From Streptomyces coelicolor (strain ATCC BAA-471 / A3(2) / M145).
   5733..8       +  promoter       tight TRE promoter (fragment) (across the origin): Tet-responsive promoter PTight, consisting of seven tet operator sequences followed by the minimal CMV promoter
