[The description below was written by a language model from this plasmid's Addgene catalogue record and pLannotate feature annotations shown in this document.]
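Description:
pMSR:MSMEG_0384:Dendra is a 5.7 kb shuttle plasmid built on the pMSR:Dendra backbone. It is propagated at high copy in E. coli through a ColE1/pUC-type origin and is designed to integrate into the mycobacterial chromosome at the L5 attachment site. Selection in both hosts relies on the apramycin resistance gene aac(3)IV. The feature table shows the mycobacteriophage L5 integrase gene, with a fragment of the neighbouring phage gene 32. This integrase carries out site-specific recombination into the host genome, so the construct is maintained in single copy without a mycobacterial replication origin.

The payload is the Mycobacterium smegmatis open reading frame MSMEG_0384, which the annotation identifies as rmlA (rfbA). It encodes the glucose-1-phosphate thymidylyltransferase that makes dTDP-glucose in the dTDP-L-rhamnose pathway, which supplies the linker joining arabinogalactan to peptidoglycan. The gene was inserted by ligation-independent cloning and is fused at its C terminus, through a Gly-Ala linker, to the green-to-red photoconvertible fluorescent protein Dendra2 and a single FLAG epitope.

Two promoters lie upstream of the fusion. One is the catalogued pmycTetO promoter, a tet-operator-containing mycobacterial promoter. The short "tight TRE" hits in the annotation most likely reflect its tetO sequences rather than a mammalian promoter. The other is a T7 promoter, and a T7 terminator fragment follows the cassette.

This arrangement supports T7-driven expression of the fusion in E. coli, which is the stated purpose, and expression in mycobacteria from pmycTetO. There the Dendra2 tag can be used to study protein localisation and the FLAG tag for detection or pulldown. The plasmid belongs to a systematic resource collection of tagged M. smegmatis genes.
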