Addgene plasmid #159013: pMSR:MSMEG_0384:Dendra
Purpose: T7 expression of C-term fluorescent fusion in E. coli
Depositing lab: Keith Derbyshire & Joseph Wade. Depositing organization: Wadsworth Center, New York State Department of Health. Publication: A Mycobacterial Systems Resource for the Research Community. Judd JA, Canestrari J, Clark R, Joseph A, Lapierre P, Lasek-Nesselquist E, Mir M, Palumbo M, Smith C, Stone M, Upadhyay A, Wirth SE, Dedrick RM, Meier CG, Russell DA, Dills A, Dove E, Kester J, Wolf ID, Zhu J, Rubin ER, Fortune S, Hatfull GF, Gray TA, Wade JT, Derbyshire KM. mBio. 2021 Mar 2;12(2). pii: mBio.02401-20. doi: 10.1128/mBio.02401-20. PubMed 33653882.
Backbone
  Vector backbone: pMSR:Dendra
  Vector type: Bacterial Expression ; Integrating Mycobacterial Expression Vector attL5
Growth in bacteria
  Bacterial resistance: Apramycin, 25 μg/mL
  Growth temperature: 37°C
  Growth strain: DH5alpha
  Copy number: High Copy
Gene/Insert
  Gene/Insert name: MSMEG_0384
  Species: M. smegmatis
  Promoter: pmycTetO
  Tag / fusion protein: Gly-Ala Linker/Dendra2/1x Flag Tag (C terminal on insert)
  Cloning method: Ligation Independent Cloning
  Sequencing primers: 5′ TGATAGAGTTTGTCCTCCCTATCAG; 3′ TCCATATGCACCTTGACACG
Terms and licenses: Academic/Nonprofit Terms; Industry Terms: Not Available to Industry
Depositor comments: NCBI reference sequence: CP000480.1. 5' cloning site: Ase1, destroyed during cloning. 3' cloning site: HindIII, not destroyed during cloning
How to cite: pMSR:MSMEG_0384:Dendra was a gift from Keith Derbyshire & Joseph Wade (Addgene plasmid # 159013 ; http://n2t.net/addgene:159013 ; RRID:Addgene_159013)
