>Addgene plasmid #159013 | pMSR:MSMEG_0384:Dendra | depositor partial sequence | sequence record 306955 | insert sequence
ATGCGCGGCATCATCCTCGCCGGCGGATCCGGTACCAGGCTGCACCCCCTCACCATCGGCGTCAGCAAGC
AATTGCTCCCGGTGTACGACAAGCCGCTCGTCTACTACCCGCTGTCCACGCTGATCATGGCCGGCATCCG
GGACATTCTGGTGATCACCACCCCCGCTGACGCACCGGCTTTTCGAAGACTCCTCGGCGACGGCTCGGAT
TTCGGTGTCAACCTCAGCTACGCCGCACAGAATGAGCCCGAAGGCCTTGCCCAGGCATTTCTGATCGGCG
CCGATCACATCGGCAACGACACGGTCGCACTTGCCCTGGGGGACAACATCTTCTACGGACCAGGATTGGG
CACGAGCCTGCGTCGCTTCGAACACGTCAGTGGTGGGGCAATATTCGCGTACTGGGTGGCAAATCCGTCC
GCTTACGGTGTGGTCGAGTTCGATGCCGACGGGAAAGCGGTATCGCTGGAGGAGAAGCCCAAGACGCCGA
AATCCCATTACGCCGTGCCCGGCCTCTACTTCTATGACAACACCGTCATCGACATCGCACGATCGCTGAA
GAAATCAGCTCGCGGAGAATACGAGATCACCGAGGTCAACCAGATCTACCTGAACCGCGGCCAATTGTCC
GTGGAGGTGCTGGCTCGCGGGACCGCTTGGCTCGATACCGGCACGTTCGATTCGTTGTTGGATGCCAGCG
ATTTCGTCCGGACGATCGAACTGCGTCAGGGCCTGAAAGTCGGCGCACCCGAGGAGATCGCGTGGCGCGC
GGGATTCATCGATGACGATCAACTCGCGACACGCGCCAAGGAACTGCTGAAGTCGGGCTACGGCCACTAC
CTGCTCCAACTTCTGGATCGAGAG
